>Addgene plasmid #64187 | pHK | depositor full sequence | sequence record 107501 | pHK sequence 9449 bps
TCGCGCGTTTCGGTGATGACGGTGAAAACCTCTGACACATGCAGCTCCCGGAGACGGTCACAGCTTGTCT
GTAAGCGGATGCCGGGAGCAGACAAGCCCGTCAGGGCGCGTCAGCGGGTGTTGGCGGACGTCGGGGCTGG
CTTAACTATGCGGCATCAGAGCAGATTGTACTGAGAGTGCACCATAATTCCGTTTTAAGAGCTTGGTGAG
CGCTAGGAGTCACTGCCAGGTATCGTTTGAACACGGCATTAGTCAGGGAAGTCATAACACAGTCCTTTCC
CGCAATTTTCTTTTTCTATTACTCTTGGCCTCCTCTAGTACACTCTATATTTTTTTATGCCTCGGTAATG
ATTTTCATTTTTTTTTTTCCACCTAGCGGATGACTCTTTTTTTTTCTTAGCGATTGGCATTATCACATAA
TGAATTATACATTATATAAAGTAATGTGATTTCTTCGAAGAATATACTAAAAAATGAGCAGGCAAGATAA
ACGAAGGCAAAGATGACAGAGCAGAAAGCCCTAGTAAAGCGTATTACAAATGAAACCAAGATTCAGATTG
CGATCTCTTTAAAGGGTGGTCCCCTAGCGATAGAGCACTCGATCTTCCCAGAAAAAGAGGCAGAAGCAGT
AGCAGAACAGGCCACACAATCGCAAGTGATTAACGTCCACACAGGTATAGGGTTTCTGGACCATATGATA
CATGCTCTGGCCAAGCATTCCGGCTGGTCGCTAATCGTTGAGTGCATTGGTGACTTACACATAGACGACC
ATCACACCACTGAAGACTGCGGGATTGCTCTCGGTCAAGCTTTTAAAGAGGCCCTAGGGGCCGTGCGTGG
AGTAAAAAGGTTTGGATCAGGATTTGCGCCTTTGGATGAGGCACTTTCCAGAGCGGTGGTAGATCTTTCG
AACAGGCCGTACGCAGTTGTCGAACTTGGTTTGCAAAGGGAGAAAGTAGGAGATCTCTCTTGCGAGATGA
TCCCGCATTTTCTTGAAAGCTTTGCAGAGGCTAGCAGAATTACCCTCCACGTTGATTGTCTGCGAGGCAA
GAATGATCATCACCGTAGTGAGAGTGCGTTCAAGGCTCTTGCGGTTGCCATAAGAGAAGCCACCTCGCCC
AATGGTACCAACGATGTTCCCTCCACCAAAGGTGTTCTTATGTAGTGACACCGATTATTTAAAGCTGCAG
CATACGATATATATACATGTGTATATATGTATACCTATGAATGTCAGTAAGTATGTATACGAACAGTATG
ATACTGAAGATGACAAGGTAATGCATCATTCTATACGTGTCATTCTGAACGAGGCGCGCTTTCCTTTTTT
CTTTTTGCTTTTTCTTTTTTTTTCTCTTGAACTCGACGCGTCGAGGAAAACTCTTCAATAGTTTTGCCAG
CGGAATTCCACTTGCAATTACATAAAAAATTCCGGCGGTTTTTCGCGTGTGACTCAATGTCGAAATACCT
GCCTAATGAACATGAACATCGCCCAAATGTATTTGAAGACCCGCTGGGAGAAGTTCAAGATATATAAGTA
ACAAGCAGCCAATAGTATAAAAAAAAATCTGAGTTTATTACCTTTCCTGGAATTTCAGTGAAAAACTGCT
AATTATAGAGAGATATCACAGAGTTACTCACTAATGACTAACGAAAAGGTCTGGATAGAGAAGTTGGATA
ATCCAACTCTTTCAGTGTTACCACATGACTTTTTACGCCCACAACAAGAACCTTATACGAAACAAGCTAC
ATATTCGTTACAGCTACCTCAGCTCGATGTGCCTCATGATAGTTTTTCTAACAAATACGCTGTCGCTTTG
AGTGTATGGGCTGCATTGATATATAGAGTAACCGGTGACGATGATATTGTTCTTTATATTGCGAATAACA
AAATCTTAAGATTCAATATTCAACCAACGTGGTCATTTAATGAGCTGTATTCTACAATTAACAATGAGTT
GAACAAGCTCAATTCTATTGAGGCCAATTTTTCCTTTGACGAGCTAGCTGAAAAAATTCAAAGTTGCCAA
GATCTGGAAAGGACCCCTCAGTTGTTCCGTTTGGCCTTTTTGGAAAACCAAGATTTCAAATTAGACGAGT
TCAAGCATCATTTAGTGGACTTTGCTTTGAATTTGGATACCAGTAATAATGCGCATGTTTTGAACTTAAT
TTATAACAGCTTACTGTATTCGAATGAAAGAGTAACCATTGTTGCGGACCAATTTACTCAATATTTGACT
GCTGCGCTAAGCGATCCATCCAATTGCATAACTAAAATCTCTCTGATCACCGCATCATCCAAGGATAGTT
TACCTGATCCAACTAAGAACTTGGGCTGGTGCGATTTCGTGGGGTGTATTCACGACATTTTCCAGGACAA
TGCTGAAGCCTTCCCAGAGAGAACCTGTGTTGTGGAGACTCCAACACTAAATTCCGACAAGTCCCGTTCT
TTCACTTATCGCGACATCAACCGCACTTCTAACATAGTTGCCCATTATTTGATTAAAACAGGTATCAAAA
GAGGTGATGTAGTGATGATCTATTCTTCTAGGGGTGTGGATTTGATGGTATGTGTGATGGGTGTCTTGAA
AGCCGGCGCAACCTTTTCAGTTATCGACCCTGCATATCCCCCAGCCAGACAAACCATTTACTTAGGTGTT
GCTAAACCACGTGGGTTGATTGTTATTAGAGCTGCTGGACAATTGGATCAACTAGTAGAAGATTACATCA
ATGATGAATTGGAGATTGTTTCAAGAATCAATTCCATCGCTATTCAAGAAAATGGTACCATTGAAGGTGG
CAAATTGGACAATGGCGAGGATGTTTTGGCTCCATATGATCACTACAAAGACACCAGAACAGGTGTTGTA
GTTGGACCAGATTCCAACCCAACCCTATCTTTCACATCTGGTTCCGAAGGTATTCCTAAGGGTGTTCTTG
GTAGACATTTTTCCTTGGCTTATTATTTCAATTGGATGTCCAAAAGGTTCAACTTAACAGAAAATGATAA
ATTCACAATGCTGAGCGGTATTGCACATGATCCAATTCAAAGAGATATGTTTACACCATTATTTTTAGGT
GCCCAATTGTATGTCCCTACTCAAGATGATATTGGTACACCGGGCCGTTTAGCGGAATGGATGAGTAAGT
ATGGTTGCACAGTTACCCATTTAACACCTGCCATGGGTCAATTACTTACTGCCCAAGCTACTACACCATT
CCCTAAGTTACATCATGCGTTCTTTGTGGGTGACATTTTAACAAAACGTGATTGTCTGAGGTTACAAACC
TTGGCAGAAAATTGCCGTATTGTTAATATGTACGGTACCACTGAAACACAGCGTGCAGTTTCTTATTTCG
AAGTTAAATCAAAAAATGACGATCCAAACTTTTTGAAAAAATTGAAAGATGTCATGCCTGCTGGTAAAGG
TATGTTGAACGTTCAGCTACTAGTTGTTAACAGGAACGATCGTACTCAAATATGTGGTATTGGCGAAATA
GGTGAGATTTATGTTCGTGCAGGTGGTTTGGCCGAAGGTTATAGAGGATTACCAGAATTGAATAAAGAAA
AATTTGTGAACAACTGGTTTGTTGAAAAAGATCACTGGAATTATTTGGATAAGGATAATGGTGAACCTTG
GAGACAATTCTGGTTAGGTCCAAGAGATAGATTGTACAGAACGGGTGATTTAGGTCGTTATCTACCAAAC
GGTGACTGTGAATGTTGCGGTAGGGCTGATGATCAAGTTAAAATTCGTGGGTTCAGAATCGAATTAGGAG
AAATAGATACGCACATTTCCCAACATCCATTGGTAAGAGAAAACATTACTTTAGTTCGCAAAAATGCCGA
CAATGAGCCAACATTGATCACATTTATGGTCCCAAGATTTGACAAGCCAGATGACTTGTCTAAGTTCCAA
AGTGATGTTCCAAAGGAGGTTGAAACTGACCCTATAGTTAAGGGCTTAATCGGTTACCATCTTTTATCCA
AGGACATCAGGACTTTCTTAAAGAAAAGATTGGCTAGCTATGCTATGCCTTCCTTGATTGTGGTTATGGA
TAAACTACCATTGAATCCAAATGGTAAAGTTGATAAGCCTAAACTTCAATTCCCAACTCCCAAGCAATTA
AATTTGGTAGCTGAAAATACAGTTTCTGAAACTGACGACTCTCAGTTTACCAATGTTGAGCGCGAGGTTA
GAGACTTATGGTTAAGTATATTACCTACCAAGCCAGCATCTGTATCACCAGATGATTCGTTTTTCGATTT
AGGTGGTCATTCTATCTTGGCTACCAAAATGATTTTTACCTTAAAGAAAAAGCTGCAAGTTGATTTACCA
TTGGGCACAATTTTCAAGTATCCAACGATAAAGGCCTTTGCCGCGGAAATTGACAGAATTAAATCATCGG
GTGGATCATCTCAAGGTGAGGTCGTCGAAAATGTCACTGCAAATTATGCGGAAGACGCCAAGAAATTGGT
TGAGACGCTACCAAGTTCGTACCCCTCTCGAGAATATTTTGTTGAACCTAATAGTGCCGAAGGAAAAACA
ACAATTAATGTGTTTGTTACCGGTGTCACAGGATTTCTGGGCTCCTACATCCTTGCAGATTTGTTAGGAC
GTTCTCCAAAGAACTACAGTTTCAAAGTGTTTGCCCACGTCAGGGCCAAGGATGAAGAAGCTGCATTTGC
AAGATTACAAAAGGCAGGTATCACCTATGGTACTTGGAACGAAAAATTTGCCTCAAATATTAAAGTTGTA
TTAGGCGATTTATCTAAAAGCCAATTTGGTCTTTCAGATGAGAAGTGGATGGATTTGGCAAACACAGTTG
ATATAATTATCCATAATGGTGCGTTAGTTCACTGGGTTTATCCATATGCCAAATTGAGGGATCCAAATGT
TATTTCAACTATCAATGTTATGAGCTTAGCCGCCGTCGGCAAGCCAAAGTTCTTTGACTTTGTTTCCTCC
ACTTCTACTCTTGACACTGAATACTACTTTAATTTGTCAGATAAACTTGTTAGCGAAGGGAAGCCAGGCA
TTTTAGAATCAGACGATTTAATGAACTCTGCAAGCGGGCTCACTGGTGGATATGGTCAGTCCAAATGGGC
TGCTGAGTACATCATTAGACGTGCAGGTGAAAGGGGCCTACGTGGGTGTATTGTCAGACCAGGTTACGTA
ACAGGTGCCTCTGCCAATGGTTCTTCAAACACAGATGATTTCTTATTGAGATTTTTGAAAGGTTCAGTCC
AATTAGGTAAGATTCCAGATATCGAAAATTCCGTGAATATGGTTCCAGTAGATCATGTTGCTCGTGTTGT
TGTTGCTACGTCTTTGAATCCTCCCAAAGAAAATGAATTGGCCGTTGCTCAAGTAACGGGTCACCCAAGA
ATATTATTCAAAGACTACTTGTATACTTTACACGATTATGGTTACGATGTCGAAATCGAAAGCTATTCTA
AATGGAAGAAATCATTGGAGGCGTCTGTTATTGACAGGAATGAAGAAAATGCGTTGTATCCTTTGCTACA
CATGGTCTTAGACAACTTACCTGAAAGTACCAAAGCTCCGGAACTAGACGATAGGAACGCCGTGGCATCT
TTAAAGAAAGACACCGCATGGACAGGTGTTGATTGGTCTAATGGAATAGGTGTTACTCCAGAAGAGGTTG
GTATATATATTGCATTTTTAAACAAGGTTGGATTTTTACCTCCACCAACTCATAATGACAAACTTCCACT
GCCAAGTATAGAACTAACTCAAGCGCAAATAAGTCTAGTTGCTTCAGGTGCTGGTGCTCGTGGAAGCTCC
GCAGCAGCTTAAGGTTGAGCATTACGTATGATATGTGAAACAGATCCTATGCGGTGTGAAATACCGCACA
GATGCGTAAGGAGAAAATACCGCATCAGGAAATTGTAAGCGTTAATATTTTGTTAAAATTCGCGTTAAAT
TTTTGTTAAATCAGCTCATTTTTTAACCAATAGGCCGAAATCGGCAAAATCCCTTATAAATCAAAAGAAT
AGACCGAGATAGGGT
[37 nt withheld, positions 6036-6072]
AAAGAACGTGGACTCCAACGTCAAAGG
[49 nt withheld, positions 6100-6148]
T
[91 nt withheld, positions 6150-6240]
G
[124 nt withheld, positions 6242-6365]
CCATTCGCCATTCAGGCTGCGCAACTGTTGGGAAGGGCGATCGGTGCGGGCCTCTTCGCTATTACGCCAG
CTGGCGAAAGGGGGATGTGCTGCAAGGCGATTAAGTTGGGTAACGCCAGGGTTTTCCCAGTCACGACGTT
GTAAAACGACGGCCAGTGAATTGTAATACGACTCACTATAGGGCGAATTGGAGCTCCACCGCGGTGGCGG
CCGCTCTAGAACTAGTGGGTCCCCCGGGCTGCAGGAATTCGATATCAAGCTTATCGATACCGTCGACCTG
GAGGGGGGGCCCGGTACCAGCTTTTGTTCCCTTTAGTGAGGGTTAATTTCGAGCTTGGCGTAATCATGGT
CATAGCTGTTTCCTGTGTGAAATTGTTATCCGCTCACAATTCCACACAACATACGAGCCGGAAGCATAAA
GTGTAAAGCCTGGGGTGCCTAATGAGTGAGCTAACTCACATTAATTGCGTTGCGCTCACTGCCCGCTTTC
CAGTCGGGAAACCTGTCGTGCCAGCTGCATTAATGAATCGGCCAACGCGCGGGGAGAGGCGGTTTGCGTA
TTGGGCGCTCTTCCGCTTCCTCGCTCACTGACTCGCTGCGCTCGGTCGTTCGGCTGCGGCGAGCGGTATC
AGCTCACTCAAAGGCGGTAATACGGTTATCCACAGAATCAGGGGATAACGCAGGAAAGAACATGTGAGCA
AAAGGCCAGCAAAAGGCCAGGAACCGTAAAAAGGCCGCGTTGCTGGCGTTTTTCCATAGGCTCCGCCCCC
CTGACGAGCATCACAAAAATCGACGCTCAAGTCAGAGGTGGCGAAACCCGACAGGACTATAAAGATACCA
GGCGTTTCCCCCTGGAAGCTCCCTCGTGCGCTCTCCTGTTCCGACCCTGCCGCTTACCGGATACCTGTCC
GCCTTTCTCCCTTCGGGAAGCGTGGCGCTTTCTCATAGCTCACGCTGTAGGTATCTCAGTTCGGTGTAGG
TCGTTCGCTCCAAGCTGGGCTGTGTGCACGAACCCCCCGTTCAGCCCGACCGCTGCGCCTTATCCGGTAA
CTATCGTCTTGAGTCCAACCCGGTAAGACACGACTTATCGCCACTGGCAGCAGCCACTGGTAACAGGATT
AGCAGAGCGAGGTATGTAGGCGGTGCTACAGAGTTCTTGAAGTGGTGGCCTAACTACGGCTACACTAGAA
GGACAGTATTTGGTATCTGCGCTCTGCTGAAGCCAGTTACCTTCGGAAAAAGAGTTGGTAGCTCTTGATC
CGGCAAACAAACCACCGCTGGTAGCGGTGGTTTTTTTGTTTGCAAGCAGCAGATTACGCGCAGAAAAAAA
GGATCTCAAGAAGATCCTTTGATCTTTTCTACGGGGTCTGACGCTCAGTGGAACGAAAACTCACGTTAAG
GGATTTTGGTCATGAGATTATCAAAAAGGATCTTCACCTAGATCCTTTTAAATTAAAAATGAAGTTTTAA
ATCAATCTAAAGTATATATGAGTAAACTTGGTCTGACAGTTACCAATGCTTAATCAGTGAGGCACCTATC
TCAGCGATCTGTCTATTTCGTTCATCCATAGTTGCCTGACTGCCCGTCGTGTAGATAACTACGATACGGG
AGGGCTTACCATCTGGCCCCAGTGCTGCAATGATACCGCGAGACCCACGCTCACCGGCTCCAGATTTATC
AGCAATAAACCAGCCAGCCGGAAGGGCCGAGCGCAGAAGTGGTCCTGCAACTTTATCCGCCTCCATCCAG
TCTATTAATTGTTGCCGGGAAGCTAGAGTAAGTAGTTCGCCAGTTAATAGTTTGCGCAACGTTGTTGCCA
TTGCTACAGGCATCGTGGTGTCACGCTCGTCGTTTGGTATGGCTTCATTCAGCTCCGGTTCCCAACGATC
AAGGCGAGTTACATGATCCCCCATGTTGTGAAAAAAAGCGGTTAGCTCCTTCGGTCCTCCGATCGTTGTC
AGAAGTAAGTTGGCCGCAGTGTTATCACTCATGGTTATGGCAGCACTGCATAATTCTCTTACTGTCATGC
CATCCGTAAGATGCTTTTCTGTGACTGGTGAGTACTCAACCAAGTCATTCTGAGAATAGTGTATGCGGCG
ACCGAGTTGCTCTTGCCCGGCGTCAATACGGGATAATACCGCGCCACATAGCAGAACTTTAAAAGTGCTC
ATCATTGGAAAACGTTCTTCGGGGCGAAAACTCTCAAGGATCTTACCGCTGTTGAGATCCAGTTCGATGT
AACCCACTCGTGCACCCAACTGATCTTCAGCATCTTTTACTTTCACCAGCGTTTCTGGGTGAGCAAAAAC
AGGAAGGCAAAATGCCGCAAAAAAGGGAATAAGGGCGACACGGAAATGTTGAATACTCATACTCTTCCTT
TTTCAATATTATTGAAGCATTTATCAGGGTTATTGTCTCATGAGCGGATACATATTTGAATGTATTTAGA
AAAATAAACAAATAGGGGTTCCGCGCACATTTCCCCGAAAAGTGCCACCTATCGCTTGCCTGTAACTTAC
ACGCGCCTCGTATCTTTTAATGATGGAATAATTTGGGAATTTACTCTGTGTTTATTTATTTTTATGTTTT
GTATTTGGATTTTAGAAAGTAAATAAAGAAGGTAGAAGAGTTACGGAATGAAGAAAAAAAAATAAACAAA
GGTTTAAAAAATTTCAACAAAAAGCGTACTTTACATATATATTTATTAGACAAGAAAAGCAGATTAAATA
GATATACATTCGATTAACGATAAGTAAAATGTAAAATCACAGGATTTTCGTGTGTGGTCTTCTACACAGA
CAAGATGAAACAATTCGGCATTAATACCTGAGAGCAGGAAGAGCAAGATAAAAGGTAGTATTTGTTGGCG
ATCCCCCTAGAGTCTTTTACATCTTCGGAAAACAAAAACTATTTTTTCTTTAATTTCTTTTTTTACTTTC
TATTTTTAATTTATATATTTATATTAAAAAATTTAAATTATAATTATTTTTATAGCACGTGATGAAAAGG
ACCCCCGTCCTAAGAAACCATTATTATCATGACATTAACCTATAAAAATAGGCGTATCACGAGGCCCTTT
CGTC
Features (pLannotate 1.2.2; 21 found; start..end, strand, type, name):
    137..186     +  misc_feature   bom (fragment): basis of mobility region from pBR322
    191..265     -  CDS            MRM1 (fragment): MRM1_YEAST - Also known as PET56 From Saccharomyces cerevisiae (strain ATCC 204508 / S288c) (Baker's yeast).
    315..502     +  promoter       HIS3 promoter: S. cerevisiae HIS3
    503..1165    +  CDS            HIS3: imidazoleglycerol-phosphate dehydratase, required for histidine biosynthesis; S. cerevisiae HIS3; yeast auxotrophic marker
   1404..1643    +  promoter       LYS2 promoter: S. cerevisiae LYS2
   1644..5822    +  CDS            LYS2: alpha-aminoadipate reductase, required for lysine biosynthesis; S. cerevisiae LYS2; yeast auxotrophic marker
   5858..5909    +  misc_feature   bom (fragment): basis of mobility region from pBR322
   5937..6365    -  rep_origin     f1 ori (sequence partly withheld): f1 bacteriophage origin of replication; arrow indicates direction of (+) strand synthesis
   6369..6526    -  CDS            lacZα (fragment): LacZα fragment of β-galactosidase; lacZ fragment
   6529..6547    +  promoter       T7 promoter: promoter for bacteriophage T7 RNA polymerase
   6556..6663    +  misc_feature   MCS: pBluescript multiple cloning site
   6675..6693    -  promoter       T3 promoter: promoter for bacteriophage T3 RNA polymerase
   6738..6754    -  protein_bind   lac operator: The lac repressor binds to the lac operator to inhibit transcription in E. coli. This inhibition can be relieved by adding lactose or isopropyl-β-D-thiogalactopyranoside (IPTG). lac repressor encoded by lacI
   6762..6792    -  promoter       lac promoter: promoter for the E. coli lac operon
   6807..6828    -  protein_bind   CAP binding site: CAP binding activates transcription in the presence of cAMP. E. coli catabolite activator protein
   6841..6933    -  CDS            lacI (fragment): lac repressor; lacI; The lac repressor binds to the lac operator to inhibit transcription in E. coli. This inhibition can be relieved by adding lactose or isopropyl-β-D-thiogalactopyranoside (IPTG).
   7116..7704    -  rep_origin     ori: high-copy-number ColE1/pMB1/pBR322/pUC origin of replication
   7875..8735    -  CDS            AmpR: β-lactamase; bla; confers resistance to ampicillin, carbenicillin, and related antibiotics
   8736..8840    -  promoter       AmpR promoter: bla
   8866..9368    -  misc_feature   CEN/ARS: S. cerevisiae CEN6 centromere fused to an autonomously replicating sequence
   9449..35      +  CDS            rop (fragment) (across the origin): Rop protein, which maintains plasmids at low copy number; rop
