[The description below was written by a language model from this plasmid's Addgene catalogue record and pLannotate feature annotations shown in this document.]
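Description:
pHK is an empty-backbone E. coli–yeast shuttle plasmid derived from pHLUK by removing the LEU2 and URA3 markers, leaving the two Saccharomyces cerevisiae auxotrophic markers HIS3 and LYS2. The catalogue lists the parental backbone at about 12.8 kb, whereas the deposited full sequence of pHK is 9,449 nt, which is consistent with loss of the two marker cassettes. In yeast the plasmid is maintained through a CEN/ARS element (CEN6 centromere fused to an autonomously replicating sequence), giving stable, roughly single-copy inheritance. In E. coli it replicates from a ColE1/pUC-type origin and is selected with ampicillin through the β-lactamase gene and its own promoter. The annotation describes this origin as high copy, although the catalogue lists the plasmid as low copy. An f1 origin is also present, along with short leftover fragments of bom, rop, lacI and the yeast MRM1/PET56 gene that appear to be cloning remnants.

HIS3 (imidazoleglycerol-phosphate dehydratase) and LYS2 (alpha-aminoadipate reductase) lie in tandem in the same orientation, each driven by its native promoter, so that a single plasmid restores both histidine and lysine prototrophy in a his3 lys2 strain. No gene of interest is inserted, but a pBluescript-type multiple cloning site flanked by T7 and T3 promoters sits within a lacZα fragment downstream of the lac promoter and operator, providing a place for restriction-based cloning.

According to the associated publication title, the plasmid belongs to a series of single-copy vectors for compensating auxotrophies, selecting with multiple markers, and designing metabolically cooperating yeast communities in which cells carry different subsets of markers.
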