Addgene plasmid #64187: pHK
Purpose: (Empty Backbone) harbours marker genes HIS3 and LYS2
Depositing lab: Markus Ralser. Depositing organization: University of Cambridge. Publication: Saccharomyces cerevisiae single-copy plasmids for auxotrophy compensation, multiple marker selection, and for designing metabolically cooperating communities. Mulleder M, Campbell K, Matsarskaia O, Eckerstorfer F, Ralser M. F1000Res. 2016 Sep 20;5:2351. eCollection 2016. 10.12688/f1000research.9606.1 PubMed 27830062.
Backbone
  Vector backbone: pHLUK
  Backbone size (bp): 12792
  Modifications to backbone: removed LEU2 and URA3
  Vector type: Bacterial Expression, Yeast Expression
  Selectable markers: HIS3 ; LYS2
Growth in bacteria
  Bacterial resistance: Ampicillin, 100 μg/mL
  Growth temperature: 37°C
  Growth strain: DH5alpha
  Copy number: Low Copy
Gene/Insert
  Cloning method: Restriction Enzyme
Terms and licenses: Academic/Nonprofit Terms; Industry Terms: Not Available to Industry
How to cite: pHK was a gift from Markus Ralser (Addgene plasmid # 64187 ; http://n2t.net/addgene:64187 ; RRID:Addgene_64187)
