>Addgene plasmid #64187 | pHK | addgene partial sequence | sequence record 112246 | F1ori-R 5'-AGGGAAGAAAGCGAAAGGAG-3'
[73 nt withheld, positions 1-73]
CCATTCGCCATTCAGGCTGCGCAACTGTTGGGAAGGGCGATCGGTGCGGGCCTCTTCGCTATTACGCCAG
CTGGCGAAAGGGGGATGTGCTGCAAGGCGATTAAGTTGGGTAACGCCAGGGTTTTCCCAGTCACGACGTT
GTAAAACGACGGCCAGTGAATTGTAATACGACTCACTATAGGGCGAATTGGAGCTCCACCGCGGTGGCGG
CCGCTCTAGAACTAGTGGGTCCCCCGGGCTGCAGGAATTCGATATCAAGCTTATCGATACCGTCGACCTG
GAGGGGGGGCCCGGTACCAGCTTTTGTTCCCTTTAGTGAGGGTTAATTTCGAGCTTGGCGTAATCATGGT
CATAGCTGTTTCCTGTGTGAAATTGTTATCCGCTCACAATTCCACACAACATACGAGCCGGAAGCATAAA
GTGTAAAGCCTGGGGTGCCTAATGAGTGAGCTAACTCACATTAATTGCGTTGCGCTCACTGCCCGCTTTC
CAGTCGGGAAACCTGTCGTGCCAGCTGCATTAATGAATCGGCCAACGCGCGGGGAGAGGCGGTTTGCGTA
TTGGGCGCTCTTCCGCTTCCTCGCTCACTGACTCGCTGCGCTCGGTCGTTCGGCTGCGGCGAGCGGTATC
AGCTCACTCAAAGGCGGTAATACGGTTATCCACAGAATCAGGGGATAACGCAGGAAAGAACATGTGAGCA
AAAGGCCAGCAAAAGGCCAGGAACCGTAAAAAGGCCGCGTTGCTGGCGTTTTTCCATAGGCTCCGCCCCC
CTGACGAGCATCACAAAAATCGACGCTCAAGTCAGAGGTGGCGAAACCCGACAGGACTATAAAGATACCA
GGCGTTTCCCCCTGGAAGCTCCCTCGTGCGCTCTCCTGTTCCGACCCTGCCGCTTACCGGATACCTGTCC
GCCTTT
