>Addgene plasmid #64187 | pHK | addgene partial sequence | sequence record 112251 | pRSII-F1 5'-CGGCATCAGAGCAGATTGTAC-3'
CATAATTCCGTTTTAAGAGCTTGGTGAGCGCTAGGAGTCACTGCCAGGTATCGTTTGAACACGGCATTAG
TCAGGGAAGTCATAACACAGTCCTTTCCCGCAATTTTCTTTTTCTATTACTCTTGGCCTCCTCTAGTACA
CTCTATATTTTTTTATGCCTCGGTAATGATTTTCATTTTTTTTTTTCCACCTAGCGGATGACTCTTTTTT
TTTCTTAGCGATTGGCATTATCACATAATGAATTATACATTATATAAAGTAATGTGATTTCTTCGAAGAA
TATACTAAAAAATGAGCAGGCAAGATAAACGAAGGCAAAGATGACAGAGCAGAAAGCCCTAGTAAAGCGT
ATTACAAATGAAACCAAGATTCAGATTGCGATCTCTTTAAAGGGTGGTCCCCTAGCGATAGAGCACTCGA
TCTTCCCAGAAAAAGAGGCAGAAGCAGTAGCAGAACAGGCCACACAATCGCAAGTGATTAACGTCCACAC
AGGTATAGGGTTTCTGGACCATATGATACATGCTCTGGCCAAGCATTCCGGCTGGTCGCTAATCGTTGAG
TGCATTGGTGACTTACACATAGACGACCATCACACCACTGAAGACTGCGGGATTGCTCTCGGTCAAGCTT
TTAAAGAGGCCCTAGGGGCCGTGCGTGGAGTAAAAAGGTTTGGATCAGGATTTGCGCCTTTGGATGAGGC
ACTTTCCAGAGCGGTGGTAGATCTTTCGAACAGGCCGTACGCAGTTGTCGAACTTGGTTTGCAAAGGGAG
AAAGTAGGAGATCTCTCTTGCGAGATGATCCCGCATTTTCTTGAAAGCTTTGCAGAGGCTAGCAGAATTA
CCCTCCACGTTGATTGTCTGCGAGGCAAGAATGATCATCACCGTAGTGAGAGTGCGTTCAAGGCTCTTGC
GGTTGCCATAAGAGAAGCCACCTCGCCCAATGGTACCAACGATGTTCCCTCCACCAAAGGTGTTCTTATG
TAGTGACACCGATTATTTAAAGCTGCAGCATACGATA
