>Addgene plasmid #64187 | pHK | addgene partial sequence | sequence record 112254 | F1ori-F 5'-GTGGACTCTTGTTCCAAACTGG-3'
ACCCTATCTCGGTCTATTCTTTTGATTTATAAGGGATTTTGCCGATTTCGGCCTATTGGTTAAAAAATGA
GCTGATTTAACAAAAATTTAACGCGAATTTTAACAAAATATTAACGCTTACAATTTCCTGATGCGGTATT
TTCTCCTTACGCATCTGTGCGGTATTTCACACCGCATAGGATCTGTTTCACATATCATACGTAATGCTCA
ACCTTAAGCTGCTGCGGAGCTTCCACGAGCACCAGCACCTGAAGCAACTAGACTTATTTGCGCTTGAGTT
AGTTCTATACTTGGCAGTGGAAGTTTGTCATTATGAGTTGGTGGAGGTAAAAATCCAACCTTGTTTAAAA
ATGCAATATATATACCAACCTCTTCTGGAGTAACACCTATTCCATTAGACCAATCAACACCTGTCCATGC
GGTGTCTTTCTTTAAAGATGCCACGGCGTTCCTATCGTCTAGTTCCGGAGCTTTGGTACTTTCAGGTAAG
TTGTCTAAGACCATGTGTAGCAAAGGATACAACGCATTTTCTTCATTCCTGTCAATAACAGACGCCTCCA
ATGATTTCTTCCATTTAGAATAGCTTTCGATTTCGACATCGTAACCATAATCGTGTAAAGTATACAAGTA
GTCTTTGAATAATATTCTTGGGTGACCCGTTACTTGAGCAACGGCCAATTCATTTTCTTTGGGAGGATTC
AAAGACGTAGCAACAACAACACGAGCAACATGATCTACTGGAACCATATTCACGGAATTTTCGATATCTG
GAATCTTACCTAATTGGACTGAACCTTTCAAAAATCTCAATAAGAAATCATCTGTGTTTGAAGAACCATT
GGCAGAGGCACCTGTTACGTAACCTGGTCTGACAATACACCCACGTAGGCCCCTTTCACCTGCACGTCTA
ATGATGTACTCAGCAGCCCATTTGGACTGACCATATCCACCAGTGAGCCCGCTTGCAGAGTTCATTAAAT
CGTCTGATTCTAAAATGCCTGGCTTCCCTTCGCTAACAAGTTTATCTGACAAATTAAAGTAGTATTCAGT
GTCA
